>Addgene plasmid #138007 | pTJK421 | addgene full sequence | sequence record 291775 | Addgene NGS Result
CCCCGCGCGTTGGCCGATTCATTAATGCAGCTGGCACGACAGGTTTCCCGACTGGAAAGCGGGCAGTGAG
CGCAACGCAATTAATGTGAGTTAGCTCACTCATTAGGCACCCCAGGCTTTACACTTTATGCTTCCGGCTC
GTATGTTGTGTGGAATTGTGAGCGGATAACAATTTCACACAGGAAACAGCTATGACCATGATTACGCCAA
GCGCGCAATTAACCCTCACTAAAGGGAACAAAAGCTGGAGCTGCAAGCTTGGCCATTGCATACGTTGTAT
CCATATCATAATATGTACATTTATATTGGCTCATGTCCAACATTACCGCCATGTTGACATTGATTATTGA
CTAGTTATTAATAGTAATCAATTACGGGGTCATTAGTTCATAGCCCATATATGGAGTTCCGCGTTACATA
ACTTACGGTAAATGGCCCGCCTGGCTGACCGCCCAACGACCCCCGCCCATTGACGTCAATAATGACGTAT
GTTCCCATAGTAACGCCAATAGGGACTTTCCATTGACGTCAATGGGTGGAGTATTTACGGTAAACTGCCC
ACTTGGCAGTACATCAAGTGTATCATATGCCAAGTACGCCCCCTATTGACGTCAATGACGGTAAATGGCC
CGCCTGGCATTATGCCCAGTACATGACCTTATGGGACTTTCCTACTTGGCAGTACATCTACGTATTAGTC
ATCGCTATTACCATGGTGATGCGGTTTTGGCAGTACATCAATGGGCGTGGATAGCGGTTTGACTCACGGG
GATTTCCAAGTCTCCACCCCATTGACGTCAATGGGAGTTTGTTTTGGCACCAAAATCAACGGGACTTTCC
AAAATGTCGTAACAACTCCGCCCCATTGACGCAAATGGGCGGTAGGCGTGTACGGTGGGAGGTCTATATA
AGCAGAGCTCGTTTAGTGAACCGGGGTCTCTCTGGTTAGACCAGATCTGAGCCTGGGAGCTCTCTGGCTA
ACTAGGGAACCCACTGCTTAAGCCTCAATAAAGCTTGCCTTGAGTGCTTCAAGTAGTGTGTGCCCGTCTG
TTGTGTGACTCTGGTAACTAGAGATCCCTCAGACCCTTTTAGTCAGTGTGGAAAATCTCTAGCAGTGGCG
CCCGAACAGGGACTTGAAAGCGAAAGGGAAACCAGAGGAGCTCTCTCGACGCAGGACTCGGCTTGCTGAA
GCGCGCACGGCAAGAGGCGAGGGGCGGCGACTGGTGAGTACGCCAAAAATTTTGACTAGCGGAGGCTAGA
AGGAGAGAGATGGGTGCGAGAGCGTCAGTATTAAGCGGGGGAGAATTAGATCGCGATGGGAAAAAATTCG
GTTAAGGCCAGGGGGAAAGAAAAAATATAAATTAAAACATATAGTATGGGCAAGCAGGGAGCTAGAACGA
TTCGCAGTTAATCCTGGCCTGTTAGAAACATCAGAAGGCTGTAGACAAATACTGGGACAGCTACAACCAT
CCCTTCAGACAGGATCAGAAGAACTTAGATCATTATATAATACAGTAGCAACCCTCTATTGTGTGCATCA
AAGGATAGAGATAAAAGACACCAAGGAAGCTTTAGACAAGATAGAGGAAGAGCAAAACAAAAGTAAGACC
ACCGCACAGCAAGCGGCCGCTGATCTTCAGACCTGGAGGAGGAGATATGAGGGACAATTGGAGAAGTGAA
TTATATAAATATAAAGTAGTAAAAATTGAACCATTAGGAGTAGCACCCACCAAGGCAAAGAGAAGAGTGG
TGCAGAGAGAAAAAAGAGCAGTGGGAATAGGAGCTTTGTTCCTTGGGTTCTTGGGAGCAGCAGGAAGCAC
TATGGGCGCAGCGTCAATGACGCTGACGGTACAGGCCAGACAATTATTGTCTGGTATAGTGCAGCAGCAG
AACAATTTGCTGAGGGCTATTGAGGCGCAACAGCATCTGTTGCAACTCACAGTCTGGGGCATCAAGCAGC
TCCAGGCAAGAATCCTGGCTGTGGAAAGATACCTAAAGGATCAACAGCTCCTGGGGATTTGGGGTTGCTC
TGGAAAACTCATTTGCACCACTGCTGTGCCTTGGAATGCTAGTTGGAGTAATAAATCTCTGGAACAGATT
TGGAATCACACGACCTGGATGGAGTGGGACAGAGAAATTAACAATTACACAAGCTTAATACACTCCTTAA
TTGAAGAATCGCAAAACCAGCAAGAAAAGAATGAACAAGAATTATTGGAATTAGATAAATGGGCAAGTTT
GTGGAATTGGTTTAACATAACAAATTGGCTGTGGTATATAAAATTATTCATAATGATAGTAGGAGGCTTG
GTAGGTTTAAGAATAGTTTTTGCTGTACTTTCTATAGTGAATAGAGTTAGGCAGGGATATTCACCATTAT
CGTTTCAGACCCACCTCCCAACCCCGAGGGGACCCGACAGGCCCGAAGGAATAGAAGAAGAAGGTGGAGA
GAGAGACAGAGACAGATCCATTCGATTAGTGAACGGATCTCGACGGTATCGATCTCGACACAAATGGCAG
TATTCATCCACAATTTTAAAAGAAAAGGGGGGATTGGGGGGTACAGTGCAGGGGAAAGAATAGTAGACAT
AATAGCAACAGACATACAAACTAAAGAATTACAAAAACAAATTACAAAAATTCAAAATTTTCGGGTTTAT
TACAGGGACAGCAGAGATCCAGTTTGGGTCGAGGATTCGTGAGGCTCCGGTGCCCGTCAGTGGGCAGAGC
GCACATCGCCCACAGTCCCCGAGAAGTTGGGGGGAGGGGTCGGCAATTGAACCGGTGCCTAGAGAAGGTG
GCGCGGGGTAAACTGGGAAAGTGATGTCGTGTACTGGCTCCGCCTTTTTCCCGAGGGTGGGGGAGAACCG
TATATAAGTGCAGTAGTCGCCGTGAACGTTCTTTTTCGCAACGGGTTTGCCGCCAGAACACAGGTAAGTG
CCGTGTGTGGTTCCCGCGGGCCTGGCCTCTTTACGGGTTATGGCCCTTGCGTGCCTTGAATTACTTCCAC
CTGGCTGCAGTACGTGATTCTTGATCCCGAGCTTCGGGTTGGAAGTGGGTGGGAGAGTTCGAGGCCTTGC
GCTTAAGGAGCCCCTTCGCCTCGTGCTTGAGTTGAGGCCTGGCCTGGGCGCTGGGGCCGCCGCGTGCGAA
TCTGGTGGCACCTTCGCGCCTGTCTCGCTGCTTTCGATAAGTCTCTAGCCATTTAAAATTTTTGATGACC
TGCTGCGACGCTTTTTTTCTGGCAAGATAGTCTTGTAAATGCGGGCCAAGATCTGCACACTGGTATTTCG
GTTTTTGGGGCCGCGGGCGGCGACGGGGCCCGTGCGTCCCAGCGCACATGTTCGGCGAGGCGGGGCCTGC
GAGCGCGGCCACCGAGAATCGGACGGGGGTAGTCTCAAGCTGGCCGGCCTGCTCTGGTGCCTGGCCTCGC
GCCGCCGTGTATCGCCCCGCCCTGGGCGGCAAGGCTGGCCCGGTCGGCACCAGTTGCGTGAGCGGAAAGA
TGGCCGCTTCCCGGCCCTGCTGCAGGGAGCTCAAAATGGAGGACGCGGCGCTCGGGAGAGCGGGCGGGTG
AGTCACCCACACAAAGGAAAAGGGCCTTTCCGTCCTCAGCCGTCGCTTCATGTGACTCCACGGAGTACCG
GGCGCCGTCCAGGCACCTCGATTAGTTCTCGAGCTTTTGGAGTACGTCGTCTTTAGGTTGGGGGGAGGGG
TTTTATGCGATGGAGTTTCCCCACACTGAGTGGGTGGAGACTGAAGTTAGGCCAGCTTGGCACTTGATGT
AATTCTCCTTGGAATTTGCCCTTTTTGAGTTTGGATCTTGGTTCATTCTCAAGCCTCAGACAGTGGTTCA
AAGTTTTTTTCTTCCATTTCAGGTGTCGTGAGCTAGCCACCATGGAACAAAAACTCATCTCAGAAGAGGA
TCTCGACAAGGACAACACCGTGCCCCTGAAGCTGATCGCCCTGCTGGCCAACGGCGAGTTCCACTCTGGC
GAGCAGCTGGGAGAGACCCTGGGAATGAGCAGAGCCGCCATCAACAAGCACATCCAGACACTGAGAGACT
GGGGAGTGGACGTGTTCACCGTGCCTGGCAAGGGCTACAGCCTGCCTGAGCCTATCCAGCTGCTGAACGC
CAAGCAGATCCTGGGACAGCTGGATGGCGGAAGCGTGGCCGTGCTGCCTGTGATCGACTCCACCAATCAG
TACCTGCTGGACAGAATCGGAGAGCTGAAGTCCGGCGACGCCTGCATCGCCGAGTACCAGCAGGCTGGCA
GAGGAGGCAGAGGACGGAAGTGGTTCAGCCCATTCGGAGCCAACCTGTACCTGTCCATGTTCTGGAGACT
GGAGCAGGGACCTGCTGCTGCCATCGGACTGAGTCTGGTGATCGGAATCGTGATGGCCGAGGTGCTGAGA
AAGCTGGGAGCCGACAAGGTGAGAGTGAAGTGGCCTAATGACCTGTACCTCCAGGACCGCAAGCTGGCTG
GCATCCTGGTGGAGCTGACAGGCAAGACAGGCGATGCCGCTCAGATCGTGATCGGAGCCGGAATCAACAT
GGCCATGAGAAGAGTGGAGGAGAGCGTGGTGAACCAGGGCTGGATCACCCTGCAGGAGGCTGGCATCAAC
CTGGACCGGAACACCCTGGCCGCCATGCTGATCAGAGAGCTGAGAGCCGCTCTGGAGCTGTTCGAGCAGG
AGGGACTGGCTCCTTACCTGAGCAGATGGGAGAAGCTGGACAACTTCATCAACAGACCTGTGAAGCTGAT
CATCGGCGACAAGGAAATCTTCGGCATCTCCAGAGGAATCGACAAGCAGGGAGCTCTGCTGCTGGAGCAG
GACGGAATCATCAAGCCCTGGATGGGCGGAGAAATCTCCCTGAGAAGCGCAGAGAAGTCTAGAATGTCCA
TGCTGCCCACCTTCGGCTTCACGCAGGAGCAAGTGGCGTGCGTGTGCGAGGTGCTGCAGCAGGGCGGCAA
CATCGAGCGGCTGGGCCGCTTCCTGTGGTCGCTGCCCGCCTGCGAGCACCTTCACAAGAATGAAAGCGTG
CTCAAGGCCAAGGCCGTGGTGGCCTTCCACCGCGGCAACTTCCGCGAGCTCTACAAGATCCTGGAGAGCC
ACCAGTTCTCGCCGCACAACCACGCCAAGCTGCAGCAGCTGTGGCTCAAGGCACACTACATCGAGGCGGA
GAAGCTGCGCGGCCGACCCCTGGGCGCCGTGGGCAAATACCGCGTGCGCCGCAAATTCCCGCTGCCGCGC
TCCATCTGGGACGGCGAGGAGACCAGCTACTGCTTCAAGGAAAAGAGTCGCAGCGTGCTGCGCGAGTGGT
ACGCGCACAACCCCTACCCTTCACCCCGCGAGAAGCGTGAGCTGGCGGAGGCCACGGGCCTCACCACCAC
ACAGGTCAGCAACTGGTTCAAGAACCGGCGGCAGCGCGACCGGGCGGCCGAGGCCAAGGAAAGGGAGAAC
AACGAGAACTCCAATTCTAACAGCCACAACCCGCTGAATGGCAGCGGCAAGTCGGTGTTAGGCAGCTCGG
AGGATGAGAAGACTCCATCGGGGACGCCAGACCACTCATCATCCAGCCCCGCACTGCTCCTCAGCCCGCC
GCCCCCTGGGCTGCCGTCCCTGCACAGCCTGGGCCACCCTCCGGGCCCCAGCGCAGTGCCAGTGCCGGTG
CCAGGCGGAGGTGGAGCGGACCCACTGCAACACCACCATGGCCTGCAGGACTCCATCCTCAACCCCATGT
CAGCCAACCTCGTGGACCTGGGCTCCTAGGTCGACGGATCCCCCGGGCTGCAGGAATTCGCGCCGGGTTT
TGGCGCCTCCCGCGGGCGCCCCCCTCCTCACGGCGAGCGCTGCCACGTCAGACGAAGGGCGCAGCGAGCG
TCCTGATCCTTCCGCCCGGACGCTCAGGACAGCGGCCCGCTGCTCATAAGACTCGGCCTTAGAACCCCAG
TATCAGCAGAAGGACATTTTAGGACGGGACTTGGGTGACTCTAGGGCACTGGTTTTCTTTCCAGAGAGCG
GAACAGGCGAGGAAAAGTAGTCCCTTCTCGGCGATTCTGCGGAGGGATCTCCGTGGGGCGGTGAACGCCG
ATGATTATATAAGGACGCGCCGGGTGTGGCACAGCTAGTTCCGTCGCAGCCGGGATTTGGGTCGCGGTTC
TTGTTTGTGGATCGCTGTGATCGTCACTTGGTGAGTAGCGGGCTGCTGGGCTGGCCGGGGCTTTCGTGGC
CGCCGGGCCGCTCGGTGGGACGGAAGCGTGTGGAGAGACCGCCAAGGGCTGTAGTCTGGGTCCGCGAGCA
AGGTTGCCCTGAACTGGGGGTTGGGGGGAGCGCAGCAAAATGGCGGCTGTTCCCGAGTCTTGAATGGAAG
ACGCTTGTGAGGCGGGCTGTGAGGTCGTTGAAACAAGGTGGGGGGCATGGTGGGCGGCAAGAACCCAAGG
TCTTGAGGCCTTCGCTAATGCGGGAAAGCTCTTATTCGGGTGAGATGGGCTGGGGCACCATCTGGGGACC
CTGACGTGAAGTTTGTCACTGACTGGAGAACTCGGTTTGTCGTCTGTTGCGGGGGCGGCAGTTATGGCGG
TGCCGTTGGGCAGTGCACCCGTACCTTTGGGAGCGCGCGCCCTCGTCGTGTCGTGACGTCACCCGTTCTG
TTGGCTTATAATGCAGGGTGGGGCCACCTGCCGGTAGGTGTGCGGTAGGCTTTTCTCCGTCGCAGGACGC
AGGGTTCGGGCCTAGGGTAGGCTCTCCTGAATCGACAGGCGCCGGACCTCTGGTGAGGGGAGGGATAAGT
GAGGCGTCAGTTTCTTTGGTCGGTTTTATGTACCTATCTTCTTAAGTAGCTGAAGCTCCGGTTTTGAACT
ATGCGCTCGGGGTTGGCGAGTGTGTTTTGTGAAGTTTTTTAGGCACCTTTTGAAATGTAATCATTTGGGT
CAATATGTAATTTTCAGTGTTAGACTAGTAAATTGTCCGCTAAATTCTGGCCGTTTTTGGCTTTTTTGTT
AGACCTCGAGATGGTGAGCAAGGGCGAGGAGCTGTTCACCGGGGTGGTGCCCATCCTGGTCGAGCTGGAC
GGCGACGTAAACGGCCACAAGTTCAGCGTGTCCGGCGAGGGCGAGGGCGATGCCACCTACGGCAAGCTGA
CCCTGAAGTTCATCTGCACCACCGGCAAGCTGCCCGTGCCCTGGCCCACCCTCGTGACCACCCTGACCTA
CGGCGTGCAGTGCTTCAGCCGCTACCCCGACCACATGAAGCAGCACGACTTCTTCAAGTCCGCCATGCCC
GAAGGCTACGTCCAGGAGCGCACCATCTTCTTCAAGGACGACGGCAACTACAAGACCCGCGCCGAGGTGA
AGTTCGAGGGCGACACCCTGGTGAACCGCATCGAGCTGAAGGGCATCGACTTCAAGGAGGACGGCAACAT
CCTGGGGCACAAGCTGGAGTACAACTACAACAGCCACAACGTCTATATCATGGCCGACAAGCAGAAGAAC
GGCATCAAGGTGAACTTCAAGATCCGCCACAACATCGAGGACGGCAGCGTGCAGCTCGCCGACCACTACC
AGCAGAACACCCCCATCGGCGACGGCCCCGTGCTGCTGCCCGACAACCACTACCTGAGCACCCAGTCCGC
CCTGAGCAAAGACCCCAACGAGAAGCGCGATCACATGGTCCTGCTGGAGTTCGTGACCGCCGCCGGGATC
ACTCTCGGCATGGACGAGCTGTACAAGTAAGGATATCGGTACCGCATGCGTTTAAACTCAACCTCTGGAT
TACAAAATTTGTGAAAGATTGACTGGTATTCTTAACTATGTTGCTCCTTTTACGCTATGTGGATACGCTG
CTTTAATGCCTTTGTATCATGCTATTGCTTCCCGTATGGCTTTCATTTTCTCCTCCTTGTATAAATCCTG
GTTGCTGTCTCTTTATGAGGAGTTGTGGCCCGTTGTCAGGCAACGTGGCGTGGTGTGCACTGTGTTTGCT
GACGCAACCCCCACTGGTTGGGGCATTGCCACCACCTGTCAGCTCCTTTCCGGGACTTTCGCTTTCCCCC
TCCCTATTGCCACGGCGGAACTCATCGCCGCCTGCCTTGCCCGCTGCTGGACAGGGGCTCGGCTGTTGGG
CACTGACAATTCCGTGGTGTTGTCGGGGAAATCATCGTCCTTTCCTTGGCTGCTCGCCTGTGTTGCCACC
TGGATTCTGCGCGGGACGTCCTTCTGCTACGTCCCTTCGGCCCTCAATCCAGCGGACCTTCCTTCCCGCG
GCCTGCTGCCGGCTCTGCGGCCTCTTCCGCGTCTTCGCCTTCGCCCTCAGACGAGTCGGATCTCCCTTTG
GGCCGCCTCCCCGCACTTTAAGACCAATGACTTACAAGGCAGCTGTAGATCTTAGCCACTTTTTAAAAGA
AAAGGGGGGACTGGAAGGGCTAATTCACTCCCAACGAAGACAAGATCTGCTTTTTGCTTGTACTGGGTCT
CTCTGGTTAGACCAGATCTGAGCCTGGGAGCTCTCTGGCTAACTAGGGAACCCACTGCTTAAGCCTCAAT
AAAGCTTGCCTTGAGTGCTTCAAGTAGTGTGTGCCCGTCTGTTGTGTGACTCTGGTAACTAGAGATCCCT
CAGACCCTTTTAGTCAGTGTGGAAAATCTCTAGCAGTAGTAGTTCATGTCATCTTATTATTCAGTATTTA
TAACTTGCAAAGAAATGAATATCAGAGAGTGAGAGGAACTTGTTTATTGCAGCTTATAATGGTTACAAAT
AAAGCAATAGCATCACAAATTTCACAAATAAAGCATTTTTTTCACTGCATTCTAGTTGTGGTTTGTCCAA
ACTCATCAATGTATCTTATCATGTCTGGCTCTAGCTATCCCGCCCCTAACTCCGCCCATCCCGCCCCTAA
CTCCGCCCAGTTCCGCCCATTCTCCGCCCCATGGCTGACTAATTTTTTTTATTTATGCAGAGGCCGAGGC
CGCCTCGGCCTCTGAGCTATTCCAGAAGTAGTGAGGAGGCTTTTTTGGAGGCCTAGGGACGTACCCAATT
CGCCCTATAGTGAGTCGTATTACGCGCGCTCACTGGCCGTCGTTTTACAACGTCGTGACTGGGAAAACCC
TGGCGTTACCCAACTTAATCGCCTTGCAGCACATCCCCCTTTCGCCAGCTGGCGTAATAGCGAAGAGGCC
CGCACCGATCGCCCTTCCCAACAGTTGCGCAGCCTGAATGGCGAATGGG
[124 nt withheld, positions 9220-9343]
C
[91 nt withheld, positions 9345-9435]
A
[49 nt withheld, positions 9437-9485]
CCTTTGACGTTGGAGTCCACGTTCTTT
[37 nt withheld, positions 9513-9549]
ACCCTATCTCGGTCTATTCTTTTGATTTATAAGGGATTTTGCCGATTTCGGCCTATTGGTTAAAAAATGA
GCTGATTTAACAAAAATTTAACGCGAATTTTAACAAAATATTAACGCTTACAATTTAGGTGGCACTTTTC
GGGGAAATGTGCGCGGAACCCCTATTTGTTTATTTTTCTAAATACATTCAAATATGTATCCGCTCATGAG
ACAATAACCCTGATAAATGCTTCAATAATATTGAAAAAGGAAGAGTATGAGTATTCAACATTTCCGTGTC
GCCCTTATTCCCTTTTTTGCGGCATTTTGCCTTCCTGTTTTTGCTCACCCAGAAACGCTGGTGAAAGTAA
AAGATGCTGAAGATCAGTTGGGTGCACGAGTGGGTTACATCGAACTGGATCTCAACAGCGGTAAGATCCT
TGAGAGTTTTCGCCCCGAAGAACGTTTTCCAATGATGAGCACTTTTAAAGTTCTGCTATGTGGCGCGGTA
TTATCCCGTATTGACGCCGGGCAAGAGCAACTCGGTCGCCGCATACACTATTCTCAGAATGACTTGGTTG
AGTACTCACCAGTCACAGAAAAGCATCTTACGGATGGCATGACAGTAAGAGAATTATGCAGTGCTGCCAT
AACCATGAGTGATAACACTGCGGCCAACTTACTTCTGACAACGATCGGAGGACCGAAGGAGCTAACCGCT
TTTTTGCACAACATGGGGGATCATGTAACTCGCCTTGATCGTTGGGAACCGGAGCTGAATGAAGCCATAC
CAAACGACGAGCGTGACACCACGATGCCTGTAGCAATGGCAACAACGTTGCGCAAACTATTAACTGGCGA
ACTACTTACTCTAGCTTCCCGGCAACAATTAATAGACTGGATGGAGGCGGATAAAGTTGCAGGACCACTT
CTGCGCTCGGCCCTTCCGGCTGGCTGGTTTATTGCTGATAAATCTGGAGCCGGTGAGCGTGGGTCTCGCG
GTATCATTGCAGCACTGGGGCCAGATGGTAAGCCCTCCCGTATCGTAGTTATCTACACGACGGGGAGTCA
GGCAACTATGGATGAACGAAATAGACAGATCGCTGAGATAGGTGCCTCACTGATTAAGCATTGGTAACTG
TCAGACCAAGTTTACTCATATATACTTTAGATTGATTTAAAACTTCATTTTTAATTTAAAAGGATCTAGG
TGAAGATCCTTTTTGATAATCTCATGACCAAAATCCCTTAACGTGAGTTTTCGTTCCACTGAGCGTCAGA
CCCCGTAGAAAAGATCAAAGGATCTTCTTGAGATCCTTTTTTTCTGCGCGTAATCTGCTGCTTGCAAACA
AAAAAACCACCGCTACCAGCGGTGGTTTGTTTGCCGGATCAAGAGCTACCAACTCTTTTTCCGAAGGTAA
CTGGCTTCAGCAGAGCGCAGATACCAAATACTGTTCTTCTAGTGTAGCCGTAGTTAGGCCACCACTTCAA
GAACTCTGTAGCACCGCCTACATACCTCGCTCTGCTAATCCTGTTACCAGTGGCTGCTGCCAGTGGCGAT
AAGTCGTGTCTTACCGGGTTGGACTCAAGACGATAGTTACCGGATAAGGCGCAGCGGTCGGGCTGAACGG
GGGGTTCGTGCACACAGCCCAGCTTGGAGCGAACGACCTACACCGAACTGAGATACCTACAGCGTGAGCT
ATGAGAAAGCGCCACGCTTCCCGAAGGGAGAAAGGCGGACAGGTATCCGGTAAGCGGCAGGGTCGGAACA
GGAGAGCGCACGAGGGAGCTTCCAGGGGGAAACGCCTGGTATCTTTATAGTCCTGTCGGGTTTCGCCACC
TCTGACTTGAGCGTCGATTTTTGTGATGCTCGTCAGGGGGGCGGAGCCTATGGAAAAACGCCAGCAACGC
GGCCTTTTTACGGTTCCTGGCCTTTTGCTGGCCTTTTGCTCACATGTTCTTTCCTGCGTTATCCCCTGAT
TCTGTGGATAACCGTATTACCGCCTTTGAGTGAGCTGATACCGCTCGCCGCAGCCGAACGACCGAGCGCA
GCGAGTCAGTGAGCGAGGAAGCGGAAGAGCGCCCAATACGCAAACCGCCTCT
Features (pLannotate 1.2.2; 30 found; start..end, strand, type, name):
     82..103     +  protein_bind   CAP binding site: CAP binding activates transcription in the presence of cAMP. E. coli catabolite activator protein
    118..148     +  promoter       lac promoter: promoter for the E. coli lac operon
    152..174     +  protein_bind   lac operator (fragment): The lac repressor binds to the lac operator to inhibit transcription in E. coli. This inhibition can be relieved by adding lactose or isopropyl-β-D-thiogalactopyranoside (IPTG). lac repressor encoded by lacI
    217..235     +  promoter       T3 promoter: promoter for bacteriophage T3 RNA polymerase
    336..715     +  enhancer       CMV enhancer: human cytomegalovirus immediate early enhancer
    716..919     +  promoter       CMV promoter: human cytomegalovirus (CMV) immediate early promoter
    934..1114    +  LTR            5' LTR (truncated): truncated 5' long terminal repeat (LTR) from HIV-1
   1161..1286    +  misc_feature   HIV-1 Ψ: packaging signal of human immunodeficiency virus type 1
   1270..1633    +  CDS            HIV-1 gag (fragment): gag protein from human immunodeficiency virus 1; gag
   1779..2012    +  misc_feature   RRE: The Rev response element (RRE) of HIV-1 allows for Rev-dependent mRNA export from the nucleus to the cytoplasm.
   2389..2489    +  CDS            Rev (fragment): human immunodeficiency virus 1 (HIV-1) Rev protein; rev; enhances nuclear export of unspliced and incompletely spliced viral mRNAs
   2534..2651    +  misc_feature   cPPT/CTS: central polypurine tract and central termination sequence of HIV-1
   2703..3881    +  promoter       EF-1α promoter: strong constitutive promoter for human elongation factor EF-1α
   3928..4887    +  CDS            BirA(R118G): promiscuous R118G mutant of the E. coli biotin protein ligase (Cronan, 2005) also known as BirA* or BioID
   4894..5766    +  CDS            SIX2: SIX2_HUMAN - Experimental evidence at protein level: Swiss-Prot protein existence level 1. Transcription factor that plays an important role in the development of several organs, including kidney, skull and stomach. During kidney development, maintains cap mesenchyme multipotent nephron progenitor cells in an undifferentiated state by opposing the inductive signals emanating from the ureteric bud and cooperates with WNT9B to promote renewing progenitor cells proliferation. Acts through its interaction with TCF7L2 and OSR1 in a canonical Wnt signaling independent manner preventing transcription
   5776..5800    +  misc_feature   MCS (fragment): pBluescript multiple cloning site
   5799..7004    +  promoter       UbC promoter: human ubiquitin C promoter
   7011..7730    +  CDS            EGFP: the original enhanced GFP (Yang et al., 1996) mammalian codon-optimized
   7758..8344    +  misc_feature   WPRE: woodchuck hepatitis virus posttranscriptional regulatory element
   8391..8410    +  misc_feature   cPPT/CTS (fragment): central polypurine tract and central termination sequence of HIV-1
   8412..8645    +  LTR            3' LTR (ΔU3): self-inactivating 3' long terminal repeat (LTR) from HIV-1
   8717..8838    +  polyA_signal   SV40 poly(A) signal: SV40 polyadenylation signal
   8878..9013    +  rep_origin     SV40 ori: SV40 origin of replication
   9034..9052    -  promoter       T7 promoter: promoter for bacteriophage T7 RNA polymerase
   9060..9215    +  CDS            lacZα (fragment): LacZα fragment of β-galactosidase; lacZ fragment
   9220..9648    +  rep_origin     f1 ori (sequence partly withheld): f1 bacteriophage origin of replication; arrow indicates direction of (+) strand synthesis
   9701..9805    +  promoter       AmpR promoter: bla
   9806..10666   +  CDS            AmpR: β-lactamase; bla; confers resistance to ampicillin, carbenicillin, and related antibiotics
  10837..11425   +  rep_origin     ori: high-copy-number ColE1/pMB1/pBR322/pUC origin of replication
  11608..69      +  CDS            lacI (fragment) (across the origin): lac repressor; lacI; The lac repressor binds to the lac operator to inhibit transcription in E. coli. This inhibition can be relieved by adding lactose or isopropyl-β-D-thiogalactopyranoside (IPTG).
