[The description below was written by a language model from this plasmid's Addgene catalogue record and pLannotate feature annotations shown in this document.]
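Description:
pTJK421 is an 11.6 kb lentiviral transfer plasmid built on the pWCC43 backbone for expressing human SIX2 fused at its N terminus to BirA*, the promiscuous R118G mutant of the E. coli biotin protein ligase used for BioID proximity labelling. It is maintained in E. coli through a high-copy ColE1/pUC-type origin with ampicillin selection (AmpR). The backbone also carries pBluescript-derived remnants, including an f1 ori, lac promoter/operator and lacZα fragments, and T3 and T7 promoters, as well as an SV40 origin and SV40 poly(A) signal downstream of the viral cassette.

The viral genome has a self-inactivating HIV-1 design. A CMV enhancer/promoter replaces the U3 region to drive a truncated 5' LTR, so genomic RNA can be transcribed without Tat. This is followed by the Ψ packaging signal with a gag fragment, the RRE for Rev-dependent nuclear export, the cPPT/CTS, and a ΔU3 3' LTR that inactivates LTR promoter activity after integration. Two independent expression units sit between these elements. The EF-1α promoter drives the BirA(R118G) coding sequence, followed almost immediately by the SIX2 coding sequence, consistent with the recorded fusion. A human ubiquitin C promoter separately drives EGFP, which marks transduced cells. A WPRE downstream of EGFP enhances transcript expression.

SIX2 is a homeobox transcription factor annotated as maintaining nephron progenitor cells during kidney development. The construct is suited to stable delivery of the BirA*-SIX2 fusion into mammalian cells, where proteins near SIX2 can be biotinylated and then identified, although the record itself states only expression of the fusion and GFP as the purpose.
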