Addgene plasmid #138007: pTJK421
Purpose: BirA*-SIX2 expression. Vector also expresses GFP under control of hUBC promoter
Depositing lab: Tami Kingsbury. Depositing organization: University of Maryland, Baltimore.
Backbone
  Vector backbone: pWCC43
  Vector type: Lentiviral
Growth in bacteria
  Bacterial resistance: Ampicillin, 100 μg/mL
  Growth temperature: 37°C
  Growth strain: NEB Stable ; Stellar Cells
  Copy number: Unknown
Gene/Insert
  Gene/Insert name: BirA* tagged SIX2
  Species: H. sapiens (human)
  Mutation: None
  Entrez Gene: SIX2
  Tag / fusion protein: BirA* (N terminal on insert)
  Cloning method: Restriction Enzyme; 5′ cloning site Nhe1 (unknown if destroyed); 3′ cloning site Sal1 (unknown if destroyed)
  Sequencing primers: 5′ TTCATTCTCAAGCCTCAGAC; 3′ GGACGCTCGCTGCGCCCTTCG
Resource information
  A portion of this plasmid was derived from a plasmid made by: BirA* denotes BirA harboring R118G and is derived from Addgene plasmid 35700
Terms and licenses: Academic/Nonprofit Terms; Industry Terms: Not Available to Industry
How to cite: pTJK421 was a gift from Tami Kingsbury (Addgene plasmid # 138007 ; http://n2t.net/addgene:138007 ; RRID:Addgene_138007)
