>Addgene plasmid #138007 | pTJK421 | depositor partial sequence | sequence record 266491 | BirA-SIX2
ATGGAACAAAAACTCATCTCAGAAGAGGATCTCGACAAGGACAACACCGTGCCCCTGAAGCTGATCGCCC
TGCTGGCCAACGGCGAGTTCCACTCTGGCGAGCAGCTGGGAGAGACCCTGGGAATGAGCAGAGCCGCCAT
CAACAAGCACATCCAGACACTGAGAGACTGGGGAGTGGACGTGTTCACCGTGCCTGGCAAGGGCTACAGC
CTGCCTGAGCCTATCCAGCTGCTGAACGCCAAGCAGATCCTGGGACAGCTGGATGGCGGAAGCGTGGCCG
TGCTGCCTGTGATCGACTCCACCAATCAGTACCTGCTGGACAGAATCGGAGAGCTGAAGTCCGGCGACGC
CTGCATCGCCGAGTACCAGCAGGCTGGCAGAGGAGGCAGAGGACGGAAGTGGTTCAGCCCATTCGGAGCC
AACCTGTACCTGTCCATGTTCTGGAGACTGGAGCAGGGACCTGCTGCTGCCATCGGACTGAGTCTGGTGA
TCGGAATCGTGATGGCCGAGGTGCTGAGAAAGCTGGGAGCCGACAAGGTGAGAGTGAAGTGGCCTAATGA
CCTGTACCTCCAGGACCGCAAGCTGGCTGGCATCCTGGTGGAGCTGACAGGCAAGACAGGCGATGCCGCT
CAGATCGTGATCGGAGCCGGAATCAACATGGCCATGAGAAGAGTGGAGGAGAGCGTGGTGAACCAGGGCT
GGATCACCCTGCAGGAGGCTGGCATCAACCTGGACCGGAACACCCTGGCCGCCATGCTGATCAGAGAGCT
GAGAGCCGCTCTGGAGCTGTTCGAGCAGGAGGGACTGGCTCCTTACCTGAGCAGATGGGAGAAGCTGGAC
AACTTCATCAACAGACCTGTGAAGCTGATCATCGGCGACAAGGAAATCTTCGGCATCTCCAGAGGAATCG
ACAAGCAGGGAGCTCTGCTGCTGGAGCAGGACGGAATCATCAAGCCCTGGATGGGCGGAGAAATCTCCCT
GAGAAGCGCAGAGAAGTCTAGAATGTCCATGCTGCCCACCTTCGGCTTCACGCAGGAGCAAGTGGCGTGC
GTGTGCGAGGTGCTGCAGCAGGGCGGCAACATCGAGCGGCTGGGCCGCTTCCTGTGGTCGCTGCCCGCCT
GCGAGCACCTTCACAAGAATGAAAGCGTGCTCAAGGCCAAGGCCGTGGTGGCCTTCCACCGCGGCAACTT
CCGCGAGCTCTACAAGATCCTGGAGAGCCACCAGTTCTCGCCGCACAACCACGCCAAGCTGCAGCAGCTG
TGGCTCAAGGCACACTACATCGAGGCGGAGAAGCTGCGCGGCCGACCCCTGGGCGCCGTGGGCAAATACC
GCGTGCGCCGCAAATTCCCGCTGCCGCGCTCCATCTGGGACGGCGAGGAGACCAGCTACTGCTTCAAGGA
AAAGAGTCGCAGCGTGCTGCGCGAGTGGTACGCGCACAACCCCTACCCTTCACCCCGCGAGAAGCGTGAG
CTGGCGGAGGCCACGGGCCTCACCACCACACAGGTCAGCAACTGGTTCAAGAACCGGCGGCAGCGCGACC
GGGCGGCCGAGGCCAAGGAAAGGGAGAACAACGAGAACTCCAATTCTAACAGCCACAACCCGCTGAATGG
CAGCGGCAAGTCGGTGTTAGGCAGCTCGGAGGATGAGAAGACTCCATCGGGGACGCCAGACCACTCATCA
TCCAGCCCCGCACTGCTCCTCAGCCCGCCGCCCCCTGGGCTGCCGTCCCTGCACAGCCTGGGCCACCCTC
CGGGCCCCAGCGCAGTGCCAGTGCCGGTGCCAGGCGGAGGTGGAGCGGACCCACTGCAACACCACCATGG
CCTGCAGGACTCCATCCTCAACCCCATGTCAGCCAACCTCGTGGACCTGGGCTCCTAGGTCGAC
